>Addgene plasmid #218396 | MUT_S7-H1 | addgene full sequence | sequence record 433914 | Addgene NGS Result
TTCACTCGAGTTTACCACTCCCTATCAGTGATAGAGAAAAGTGAAAGTCGAGTTTACCACTCCCTATCAG
TGATAGAGAAAAGTGAAAGTCGAGTTTACCACTCCCTATCAGTGATAGAGAAAAGTGAAAGTCGAGTTTA
CCACTCCCTATCAGTGATAGAGAAAAGTGAAAGTCGAGTTTACCACTCCCTATCAGTGATAGAGAAAAGT
GAAAGTCGAGTTTACCACTCCCTATCAGTGATAGAGAAAAGTGAAAGTCGAGTTTACCACTCCCTATCAG
TGATAGAGAAAAGTGAAAGTCGAGCTCGGTACCCGGGTCGAGGTAGGCGTGTACGGTGGGAGGCCTATAT
AAGCAGAGCTCGTTTAGTGAACCGTCAGATCGCCTGGAGACGCCATCCACGCTGTTTTGACCTCCATAGA
AGACACCGGGACCGATCCAGCCTCCGCGTACGGTTCGACCGCTGAACTGCATCGTCGCCGTGTCCCAGAA
TAAGGGCATCGGCAAGAACGGAGACCTTCCCTGGCCAAAGCTCAGGTACTGGCTGGATTGGGTTAGGGAA
ACCGAGGCGGTTCGCTGAATCGGGTCGAGCACTTGGCGGAGACGCGCGGGCCAACTACTTAGGGACAGTC
ATGAGGGGTAGGCCCGCCGGCTGCAGCCCTTGCCCATGCCCGCGGTGATCCCCATGCTGTGCCAGCCTTT
GCCCAGAGGCGCTCTAGCTGGGAGCAAAGTCCGGTCACTGGGCAGCACCACCCCCCGGACTTGCATGGGT
AGCCGCTGAGATGGAGCCTGAGCACACGCGGCCGCTGTTAACGCAGTGTTTCTCTTTTTTTCAGGCCAAA
CAAAGACGACTCCAAACAAAGACGACTCCAAACAAAGACGACTCCAAACAAAGACGACTCCAAACAAAGA
CGACTCCAAACAAAGACGACTCCAAACAAAGACGACTCCAAACAAAGACGACTCCAAACAAAGACGACTC
CAAACAAAGACGACTCCAAACAAAGACGACTCCAAACAAAGACGACTCCAAACAAAGACGACTCCAAACA
AAGACGACTCCAAACAAAGACGACTCCAAACAACACAGGTAAGTCCAAACAATTAGGGAACCAAACAATT
AGGGAACCAAACAATTAGGGAACCAAACAATTAGGGAACCAAACAATTAGGGAACCAAACAATTAGGGAA
CCAAACAATTAGGGAACCAAACAATTAGGGAACCAAACAATTAGGGAACCAAACAATTAGGGAACCAAAC
AATTAGGGAACCAAACAATTAGGGAACCAAACAATTAGGGAACCAAACAATTAGGGAACCAAACAATTAG
GGAACCAAACAATTAGGGAACCAAACAATTAGGGAACCAAACAATTAGGGAACCAAACAATTAGGGAACC
AAACAATTAGGGAACCAAACAATTAGGGAACCAAACAATTAGGGAACCAAACAATTAGGGAACCAAACAA
TTAGGGAACCAAACAAGCTAGCTGGCCAGTGAGATCCAAGAATCTTCCTGTCTCTGCTGATCCACTGATA
GGATTACAAGTACATGCCACCAAGCCCAGCTTCCTCTTACCATCTGCTGGGGACCAAACTTAGGCCCTCA
TTCCTACACAGTGAATACTTGACTTTGTTATCACCCAACCCTAATAAATAACTCACTATCCAAACAAGTT
GAAACCCTTAGAATTCTGTGTTGCTCCAGCATGATGTTGTGGTAAACGTTAATACAATAAGATGCACAGG
TCATAAGTGCACATTAGCTAAGTGTTGACAAAGACTTAGACCTACATAACTTAACCCTATTAGCCCTCCA
GAAAGTTCCTCATTCTCCATTCCAGGCAACTTTCATCACACCACATCATGTACAACTACTATTGAAGTTG
TTTTCCACTATAGATACAATGAGATGTCACATACGGCTTTGTGTTTTGATTTGCAAGTACCAATCGAGTA
TGAAATATGGAGTGGATATTGGACATTGGCCACCATCTAAATACTTTGTGTTAAAAGAATTGGTTTTCAT
AATTTGTTTTGTACTGACTGCTGGCTAGTCAGATTACCTGACTAGTATGGACAGGATTTTGCAATAATCA
TAATTCTTTTTTCGGGGAACCACCACAAGGAGCTCATTTTCTTGCCAAAAGTCTGGACGAAGCCTTAAAA
CTTATTGAACAACCAGAGTTAGCAGATAAAGTGGAGCTGTCATGGTTTGGATAGTTGGAGGCAGTTCCGT
TTACAAGGAAGCCATGAATCAGCCAGGCCATCTCAGACTCTTTGTGACAAGGATCATGCAGGAATTTGAA
AGTGACACGTTCTTCCCAGAAATTGATTTGGAGAAATATAAACTTCTCCCAGAGTACCCAGGGGTCCTTT
CTGAAGTCCAGGAGGAAAAAGGCATCAAGTATAAATTTGAAGTCTATGAGAAGAAAGGCTAACAGAAAGA
TACTTGCTGATTGACTTCAAGTTCTACTGCTTTCCTCCTAAAATTATGCATTTTTACAAGACCATGGGAC
TTGTGTTGGCTTTAGATCTATGAGTTATTCTTTCTTTAGAGAGGGATAGTTAGGAAGATGTATTTGTTTT
GTGGTACCAGAGATGGAACCTGGGATCCTGTGCATCCTGGGCAACTGTTGTACTCTAAGCCACTCCCCAA
AGTCATGCCCCAGCCCCTGTATAATTCTAAACAATTAGAATTATTTTCATTTTCATTAGTCTAACCAGGT
TATCTAGAGGATCCAGACATGATAAGATACATTGATGAGTTTGGACAAACCACAACTAGAATGCAGTGAA
AAAAATGCTTTATTTGTGAAATTTGTGATGCTATTGCTTTATTTGTAACCATTATAAGCTGCAATAAACA
AGTTAACAACAACAATTGCATTCATTTTATGTTTCAGGTTCAGGGGGAGGTGTGGGAGGTTTTTTAAAGC
AAGTAAAACCTCTACAAATGTGGTATGGCTGATTATGATCCTGCAAGCCTCGTCGTCCTGGCCGGACCAC
GCTATCTGTGCAAGGTCCCCGGCCCCGGACGCGCGCTCCATGAGCAGAGCGCCCGCCGCCGAGGCGAAGA
CTCGGGCGGCGCCCTGCCCGTCCCACCAGGTCAACAGGCGGTAACCGGCCTCTTCATCGGGAATGCGCGC
CTTCAGCATTGCCGGCATGTCCCCCTGGCGGACGGGAAGTATCCAGCTCGACCAAGCTTGGCGAGATTTT
CAGGAGCTAAGGAAGCTAAAATGGAGAAAAAAATCACTGGATATACCACCGTTGATATATCCCAATGGCA
TCGTAAAGAACATTTTGAGGCATTTCAGTCAGTTGCTCAATGTACCTATAACCAGACCGTTCAGCTGCAT
TAATGAATCGGCCAACGCGCGGGGAGAGGCGGTTTGCGTATTGGGCGCTCTTCCGCTTCCTCGCTCACTG
ACTCGCTGCGCTCGGTCGTTCGGCTGCGGCGAGCGGTATCAGCTCACTCAAAGGCGGTAATACGGTTATC
CACAGAATCAGGGGATAACGCAGGAAAGAACATGTGAGCAAAAGGCCAGCAAAAGGCCAGGAACCGTAAA
AAGGCCGCGTTGCTGGCGTTTTTCCATAGGCTCCGCCCCCCTGACGAGCATCACAAAAATCGACGCTCAA
GTCAGAGGTGGCGAAACCCGACAGGACTATAAAGATACCAGGCGTTTCCCCCTGGAAGCTCCCTCGTGCG
CTCTCCTGTTCCGACCCTGCCGCTTACCGGATACCTGTCCGCCTTTCTCCCTTCGGGAAGCGTGGCGCTT
TCTCATAGCTCACGCTGTAGGTATCTCAGTTCGGTGTAGGTCGTTCGCTCCAAGCTGGGCTGTGTGCACG
AACCCCCCGTTCAGCCCGACCGCTGCGCCTTATCCGGTAACTATCGTCTTGAGTCCAACCCGGTAAGACA
CGACTTATCGCCACTGGCAGCAGCCACTGGTAACAGGATTAGCAGAGCGAGGTATGTAGGCGGTGCTACA
GAGTTCTTGAAGTGGTGGCCTAACTACGGCTACACTAGAAGAACAGTATTTGGTATCTGCGCTCTGCTGA
AGCCAGTTACCTTCGGAAAAAGAGTTGGTAGCTCTTGATCCGGCAAACAAACCACCGCTGGTAGCGGTGG
TTTTTTTGTTTGCAAGCAGCAGATTACGCGCAGAAAAAAAGGATCTCAAGAAGATCCTTTGATCTTTTCT
ACGGGGTCTGACGCTCAGTGGAACGAAAACTCACGTTAAGGGATTTTGGTCATGAGATTATCAAAAAGGA
TCTTCACCTAGATCCTTTTAAATTAAAAATGAAGTTTTAAATCAATCTAAAGTATATATGAGTAAACTTG
GTCTGACAGTTACCAATGCTTAATCAGTGAGGCACCTATCTCAGCGATCTGTCTATTTCGTTCATCCATA
GTTGCCTGACTCCCCGTCGTGTAGATAACTACGATACGGGAGGGCTTACCATCTGGCCCCAGTGCTGCAA
TGATACCGCGAGACCCACGCTCACCGGCTCCAGATTTATCAGCAATAAACCAGCCAGCCGGAAGGGCCGA
GCGCAGAAGTGGTCCTGCAACTTTATCCGCCTCCATCCAGTCTATTAATTGTTGCCGGGAAGCTAGAGTA
AGTAGTTCGCCAGTTAATAGTTTGCGCAACGTTGTTGCCATTGCTACAGGCATCGTGGTGTCACGCTCGT
CGTTTGGTATGGCTTCATTCAGCTCCGGTTCCCAACGATCAAGGCGAGTTACATGATCCCCCATGTTGTG
CAAAAAAGCGGTTAGCTCCTTCGGTCCTCCGATCGTTGTCAGAAGTAAGTTGGCCGCAGTGTTATCACTC
ATGGTTATGGCAGCACTGCATAATTCTCTTACTGTCATGCCATCCGTAAGATGCTTTTCTGTGACTGGTG
AGTACTCAACCAAGTCATTCTGAGAATAGTGTATGCGGCGACCGAGTTGCTCTTGCCCGGCGTCAACACG
GGATAATACCGCGCCACATAGCAGAACTTTAAAAGTGCTCATCATTGGAAAACGTTCTTCGGGGCGAAAA
CTCTCAAGGATCTTACCGCTGTTGAGATCCAGTTCGATGTAACCCACTCGTGCACCCAACTGATCTTCAG
CATCTTTTACTTTCACCAGCGTTTCTGGGTGAGCAAAAACAGGAAGGCAAAATGCCGCAAAAAAGGGAAT
AAGGGCGACACGGAAATGTTGAATACTCATACTCTTCCTTTTTCAATATTATTGAAGCATTTATCAGGGT
TATTGTCTCATGAGCGGATACATATTTGAATGTATTTAGAAAAATAAACAAATAGGGGTTCCGCGCACAT
TTCCCCGAAAAGTGCCACCTGACGTCTAAGAAACCATTATTATCATGACATTAACCTATAAAAATAGGCG
TATCACGAGGCCCTTTCGTC
Features (pLannotate 1.2.2; 15 found; start..end, strand, type, name):
     19..289     +  protein_bind   tetracycline response element: contains seven copies of the tetracycline operator tetO tetracycline repressor TetR
    300..317     +  misc_feature   MCS (fragment): pUC18/19 multiple cloning site
    322..360     +  promoter       minimal CMV promoter: human cytomegalovirus (CMV) immediate early promoter
    453..536     +  CDS            DHFR (fragment): DYR_PIG - Experimental evidence at protein level: Swiss-Prot protein existence level 1. Key enzyme in folate metabolism. Contributes to the de novo mitochondrial thymidylate biosynthesis pathway. Catalyzes an essential reaction for de novo glycine and purine synthesis, and for DNA precursor synthesis. Binds its own mRNA and that of DHFR2 (By similarity). From Sus scrofa (Pig).
   2117..2215    +  CDS            Dhfr (fragment): DYR_RAT - Experimental evidence at protein level: Swiss-Prot protein existence level 1. Key enzyme in folate metabolism. Contributes to the de novo mitochondrial thymidylate biosynthesis pathway. Catalyzes an essential reaction for de novo glycine and purine synthesis, and for DNA precursor synthesis. Binds its own mRNA (By similarity). From Rattus norvegicus (Rat).
   2212..2436    +  CDS            Dhfr (fragment): DYR_MOUSE - Experimental evidence at protein level: Swiss-Prot protein existence level 1. Key enzyme in folate metabolism. Contributes to the de novo mitochondrial thymidylate biosynthesis pathway (PubMed:25980602). Catalyzes an essential reaction for de novo glycine and purine synthesis, and for DNA precursor synthesis (PubMed:25980602). Binds its own mRNA. From Mus musculus (Mouse).
   2740..2874    -  polyA_signal   SV40 poly(A) signal: SV40 polyadenylation signal
   2897..2980    -  CDS            large T antigen (fragment): large T antigen from SV40 (simian virus 40)
   2974..3201    -  CDS            str (fragment): STR_KLEPN - Protein inferred from homology: Swiss-Prot protein existence level 3. The aminoglycoside phosphotransferases achieve inactivation of their antibiotic substrates by phosphorylation. From Klebsiella pneumoniae.
   3212..3240    +  promoter       cat promoter (fragment): promoter of the E. coli cat gene encoding chloramphenicol acetyltransferase
   3241..3357    +  CDS            CmR (fragment): chloramphenicol acetyltransferase; cat; confers resistance to chloramphenicol
   3352..3408    -  CDS            lacI (fragment): lac repressor; lacI; The lac repressor binds to the lac operator to inhibit transcription in E. coli. This inhibition can be relieved by adding lactose or isopropyl-β-D-thiogalactopyranoside (IPTG).
   3591..4179    -  rep_origin     ori: high-copy-number ColE1/pMB1/pBR322/pUC origin of replication
   4350..5210    -  CDS            AmpR: β-lactamase; bla; confers resistance to ampicillin, carbenicillin, and related antibiotics
   5211..5315    -  promoter       AmpR promoter: bla
