[The description below was written by a language model from this plasmid's Addgene catalogue record and pLannotate feature annotations shown in this document.]
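Description:
MUT_S7-H1 is a mammalian expression plasmid built on the pUHD10-3 backbone that carries a synthetic splicing reporter, a modified Chinese hamster ovary (CHO) DHFR minigene assembled by Golden Gate cloning. It is propagated in E. coli as a high-copy plasmid through a ColE1/pUC-type origin and selected with ampicillin via a β-lactamase gene under its own promoter. No mammalian selection marker is annotated. Short fragments matching a streptomycin phosphotransferase, the cat promoter and coding region, lacI and SV40 large T antigen appear between the insert and the origin. These are partial hits that look like backbone remnants rather than functional genes.

Transcription of the minigene is driven by a tetracycline-responsive promoter, composed of seven tetO operator copies placed upstream of a minimal CMV promoter. Expression therefore depends on a tetracycline-controlled transactivator supplied by the host cell, which the plasmid does not encode. An SV40 polyadenylation signal lies downstream of the insert, although it is annotated on the opposite strand.

The minigene has three exons. The feature table detects only DHFR-homologous coding fragments near its start and end, consistent with flanking DHFR-derived exons, while the long intervening stretch is unannotated. According to the record, the middle exon is rich in SRSF7 binding motifs, the second intron contains an hnRNPA1 motif-rich region, and the final 3' splice site carries an AG>GG mutation that alters its conserved AG dinucleotide. This design suits studies of how an exonic SR protein and an intronic hnRNP influence splicing when the downstream acceptor site is disabled, presumably alongside a non-mutant counterpart, though the record does not describe specific experiments.
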