Addgene plasmid #218396: MUT_S7-H1
Purpose: 3-exon minigene, with SRSF7 motif-rich middle exon, hnRNPA1 motif-rich region in second intron, and AG>GG mutation in final 3' splice site
Depositing lab: Oded Regev. Depositing organization: New York University.
Backbone
  Vector backbone: pUHD10-3
  Vector type: Mammalian Expression
Growth in bacteria
  Bacterial resistance: Ampicillin, 100 μg/mL
  Growth temperature: 37°C
  Growth strain: DH5alpha
  Copy number: High Copy
Gene/Insert
  Gene/Insert name: Modified CHO DHFR minigene
  Species: Synthetic
  Promoter: tetracycline-responsive promoter
  Cloning method: Golden Gate
  Sequencing primers: 5′ LNCX; 3′ EBV Reverse
Terms and licenses: Academic/Nonprofit Terms; Industry Terms: Not Available to Industry
How to cite: MUT_S7-H1 was a gift from Oded Regev (Addgene plasmid # 218396 ; http://n2t.net/addgene:218396 ; RRID:Addgene_218396)
